LOCUS       Exported 8428 bp ds-DNA circular SYN 12-MAY-2021
DEFINITION  Expresses V. cholerae TniQ, Cas8, Cas7, and Cas6 from one T7
            promoter, and a CRISPR RNA from a second T7 promoter. The CRISPR
            array contains two BsaI sites for spacer cloning. .
ACCESSION   .
VERSION     .
KEYWORDS    pSL0284 (pQCascade_entry)
SOURCE      synthetic DNA construct
  ORGANISM  synthetic DNA construct
REFERENCE   1 (bases 1 to 8428)
  AUTHORS   Klompe SE, Vo PLH, Halpin-Healy TS, Sternberg SH
  TITLE     Transposon-encoded CRISPR-Cas systems direct RNA-guided DNA
            integration.
  JOURNAL   Nature. 2019 Jul;571(7764):219-225. doi: 10.1038/s41586-019-1323-z.
            Epub 2019 Jun 12.
  PUBMED    31189177
REFERENCE   2 (bases 1 to 8428)
  AUTHORS   .
  TITLE     Direct Submission
  JOURNAL   Exported May 12, 2021 from SnapGene Server 1.1.58
            http://www.snapgene.com
FEATURES             Location/Qualifiers
     source          1..8428
                     /organism="synthetic DNA construct"
                     /mol_type="other DNA"
     CDS             complement(210..1292)
                     /codon_start=1
                     /gene="lacI"
                     /product="lac repressor"
                     /label=lacI
                     /note="The lac repressor binds to the lac operator to
                     inhibit transcription in E. coli. This inhibition can be
                     relieved by adding lactose or
                     isopropyl-beta-D-thiogalactopyranoside (IPTG)."
                     /translation="MKPVTLYDVAEYAGVSYQTVSRVVNQASHVSAKTREKVEAAMAEL
                     NYIPNRVAQQLAGKQSLLIGVATSSLALHAPSQIVAAIKSRADQLGASVVVSMVERSGV
                     EACKAAVHNLLAQRVSGLIINYPLDDQDAIAVEAACTNVPALFLDVSDQTPINSIIFSH
                     EDGTRLGVEHLVALGHQQIALLAGPLSSVSARLRLAGWHKYLTRNQIQPIAEREGDWSA
                     MSGFQQTMQMLNEGIVPTAMLVANDQMALGAMRAITESGLRVGADISVVGYDDTEDSSC
                     YIPPLTTIKQDFRLLGQTSVDRLLQLSQGQAVKGNQLLPVSLVKRKTTLAPNTQTASPR
                     ALADSLMQLARQVSRLESGQ"
     primer_bind     1254..1273
                     /label=LacI-R
                     /note="LacI, reverse primer"
     promoter        complement(1293..1370)
                     /gene="lacI"
                     /label=lacI promoter
     promoter        1416..1434
                     /label=T7 promoter
                     /note="promoter for bacteriophage T7 RNA polymerase"
     protein_bind    1435..1459
                     /label=lac operator
                     /bound_moiety="lac repressor encoded by lacI"
                     /note="The lac repressor binds to the lac operator to
                     inhibit transcription in E. coli. This inhibition can be
                     relieved by adding lactose or
                     isopropyl-beta-D-thiogalactopyranoside (IPTG)."
     promoter        1686..1704
                     /label=T7 promoter
                     /note="promoter for bacteriophage T7 RNA polymerase"
     protein_bind    1705..1729
                     /label=lac operator
                     /bound_moiety="lac repressor encoded by lacI"
                     /note="The lac repressor binds to the lac operator to
                     inhibit transcription in E. coli. This inhibition can be
                     relieved by adding lactose or
                     isopropyl-beta-D-thiogalactopyranoside (IPTG)."
     primer_bind     complement(6527..6545)
                     /label=T7 Term
                     /note="T7 terminator, reverse primer"
     terminator      6541..6588
                     /label=T7 terminator
                     /note="transcription terminator for bacteriophage T7 RNA
                     polymerase"
     CDS             complement(6759..7550)
                     /codon_start=1
                     /gene="aadA"
                     /product="aminoglycoside adenylyltransferase (Murphy,
                     1985)"
                     /label=SmR
                     /note="confers resistance to spectinomycin and
                     streptomycin"
                     /translation="MREAVIAEVSTQLSEVVGVIERHLEPTLLAVHLYGSAVDGGLKPH
                     SDIDLLVTVTVRLDETTRRALINDLLETSASPGESEILRAVEVTIVVHDDIIPWRYPAK
                     RELQFGEWQRNDILAGIFEPATIDIDLAILLTKAREHSVALVGPAAEELFDPVPEQDLF
                     EALNETLTLWNSPPDWAGDERNVVLTLSRIWYSAVTGKIAPKDVAADWAMERLPAQYQP
                     VILEARQAYLGQEEDRLASRADQLEEFVHYVKGEITKVVGK"
     promoter        complement(7551..7642)
                     /gene="bla"
                     /label=AmpR promoter
     rep_origin      complement(7690..8428)
                     /direction=LEFT
                     /label=CloDF13 ori
                     /note="Plasmids containing the CloDF13 (CDF) origin of
                     replication can be propagated in E. coli cells that contain
                     additional plasmids with compatible origins."
ORIGIN
        1 ttttctactg aaccgctcta gatttcagtg caatttatct cttcaaatgt agcacctgaa
       61 gtcagcccca tacgatataa gttgtaattc tcatgttagt catgccccgc gcccaccgga
      121 aggagctgac tgggttgaag gctctcaagg gcatcggtcg agatcccggt gcctaatgag
      181 tgagctaact tacattaatt gcgttgcgct cactgcccgc tttccagtcg ggaaacctgt
      241 cgtgccagct gcattaatga atcggccaac gcgcggggag aggcggtttg cgtattgggc
      301 gccagggtgg tttttctttt caccagtgag acgggcaaca gctgattgcc cttcaccgcc
      361 tggccctgag agagttgcag caagcggtcc acgctggttt gccccagcag gcgaaaatcc
      421 tgtttgatgg tggttaacgg cgggatataa catgagctgt cttcggtatc gtcgtatccc
      481 actaccgaga tgtccgcacc aacgcgcagc ccggactcgg taatggcgcg cattgcgccc
      541 agcgccatct gatcgttggc aaccagcatc gcagtgggaa cgatgccctc attcagcatt
      601 tgcatggttt gttgaaaacc ggacatggca ctccagtcgc cttcccgttc cgctatcggc
      661 tgaatttgat tgcgagtgag atatttatgc cagccagcca gacgcagacg cgccgagaca
      721 gaacttaatg ggcccgctaa cagcgcgatt tgctggtgac ccaatgcgac cagatgctcc
      781 acgcccagtc gcgtaccgtc ttcatgggag aaaataatac tgttgatggg tgtctggtca
      841 gagacatcaa gaaataacgc cggaacatta gtgcaggcag cttccacagc aatggcatcc
      901 tggtcatcca gcggatagtt aatgatcagc ccactgacgc gttgcgcgag aagattgtgc
      961 accgccgctt tacaggcttc gacgccgctt cgttctacca tcgacaccac cacgctggca
     1021 cccagttgat cggcgcgaga tttaatcgcc gcgacaattt gcgacggcgc gtgcagggcc
     1081 agactggagg tggcaacgcc aatcagcaac gactgtttgc ccgccagttg ttgtgccacg
     1141 cggttgggaa tgtaattcag ctccgccatc gccgcttcca ctttttcccg cgttttcgca
     1201 gaaacgtggc tggcctggtt caccacgcgg gaaacggtct gataagagac accggcatac
     1261 tctgcgacat cgtataacgt tactggtttc acattcacca ccctgaattg actctcttcc
     1321 gggcgctatc atgccatacc gcgaaaggtt ttgcgccatt cgatggtgtc cgggatctcg
     1381 acgctctccc ttatgcgact cctgcattag gaaattaata cgactcacta taggggaatt
     1441 gtgagcggat aacaattccc ctgtagaaat aattttgttt aactttaata aggagatata
     1501 ccatgggtga actgccgagt aggtagctga taacgagacc tctggtctcg tgaactgccg
     1561 agtaggtagc tgataacgga tccgaattcg agctcggcgc gcctgcaggt cgacaagctt
     1621 gcggccgcat aatgcttaag tcgaacagaa agtaatcgta ttgtacacgg ccgcataatc
     1681 gaaattaata cgactcacta taggggaatt gtgagcggat aacaattccc catcttagta
     1741 tattagttaa gtataagaag gagatataca tatgtttttg caaagaccta aaccttacag
     1801 cgatgaaagt ttagaaagtt tctttatccg agtggctaac aaaaatggct acggtgatgt
     1861 ccatcgcttc ctagaagcca ctaaacgatt ccttcaagac attgaccata atggctatca
     1921 aacctttccg actgatataa ctcggataaa cccatactca gctaaaaaca gttccagcgc
     1981 acgaactgcg tcattcctga aacttgcaca attgacattt aatgaaccgc cagagctact
     2041 tgggttggca attaacagaa caaacatgaa atactcgccg tcaactagcg cggttgttag
     2101 aggtgcagaa gtctttcctc gcagtttact acggacgcac tccatcccct gctgtccttt
     2161 gtgtctgcga gaaaatggct acgcctccta cctttggcac tttcaggggt acgaatactg
     2221 ccacagccat aacgtacctt taattaccac ttgtagctgt ggtaaggagt ttgactaccg
     2281 agtatctggg ttaaagggca tttgctgcaa atgcaaggag cctatcacct taaccagcag
     2341 ggagaacggt catgaggcag cgtgtactgt ttcaaactgg cttgctggcc atgaatctaa
     2401 acctctgcca aatcttccta aaagctaccg atggggttta gttcattggt ggatgggtat
     2461 taaagatagc gagttcgatc acttttcgtt cgttcaattt ttctcaaact ggccaaggtc
     2521 attccactcg ataatcgaag atgaagtaga gttcaacctt gagcatgctg ttgtcagcac
     2581 gtctgaatta cgactaaaag atcttcttgg tcgattgttt ttcggttcaa ttcggttacc
     2641 tgagcggaat cttcaacaca atatcatcct tggtgagctt ctctgctatt tagaaaatcg
     2701 tttatggcaa gacaagggat taatcgccaa cctcaaaatg aacgcgttag aggcgactgt
     2761 aatgttaaat tgtagcctcg atcagattgc atcaatggtt gaacaacgca tcttgaagcc
     2821 aaatcgaaaa agcaagccca acagccctct tgatgttacc gattatctat ttcatttcgg
     2881 cgatattttc tgtctttggt tagctgagtt ccaaagcgat gagtttaacc gttcgtttta
     2941 tgtgtcgagg tggtaaatgc aaactctgaa agaactaatc gcatccaatc ctgacgactt
     3001 aacaactgaa cttaagagag catttcgtcc actcacaccg catattgcaa ttgatggtaa
     3061 tgaacttgac gcactgacga tattagtcaa tttaaccgat aagactgatg atcagaaaga
     3121 cctgctcgat cgagccaaat gcaagcaaaa acttcgagat gaaaaatggt gggctagctg
     3181 cataaattgc gttaattaca gacaaagcca taacccaaaa ttcccggata tacgttctga
     3241 aggcgtgatt cgaacccaag ccctgggtga attaccgagt ttcctactct cgtcctcaaa
     3301 aatcccacca taccattggt catatagcca tgattcaaaa tacgtcaaca aaagcgcatt
     3361 cctcaccaat gagttttgtt gggatggtga gatctcatgt ttgggtgagc ttcttaaaga
     3421 tgcagatcac ccactttgga atactttgaa aaagttaggt tgttctcaaa aaacttgcaa
     3481 agcaatggca aaacaactag ctgatattac tctcacgact atcaatgtca cactcgcacc
     3541 aaattacctg actcaaatat ctctccccga tagtgataca tcctacattt cactctctcc
     3601 tgttgcatcg ctatcgatgc aaagccactt tcatcagagg ctccaagatg aaaatcggca
     3661 tagcgcgata acgcggttta gccgaactac caacatgggg gtcactgcga tgacatgtgg
     3721 cggcgcattt agaatgttaa agtctggcgc taagttttcc agcccccctc atcaccgatt
     3781 aaacagtaaa cgaagttggt tgacgtcaga gcatgttcag tcattaaaac agtaccagcg
     3841 cctcaacaaa agcctcatac ctgaaaactc tcggattgca ctccgtagaa aatacaaaat
     3901 cgagcttcaa aatatggtca gatcttggtt tgcaatgcaa gaccataccc ttgattcgaa
     3961 catacttatc caacatttga atcatgacct atcttactta ggagccacaa aacgttttgc
     4021 atacgatcca gcgatgacca agctctttac tgagcttttg aaacgagagt tatcaaattc
     4081 aatcaataat ggtgagcaac acactaatgg atcgttttta gtcctaccga atatcagggt
     4141 ttgtggcgca acagctttaa gctccccggt aacggtgggg attccatcac ttacagcttt
     4201 ctttggcttc gttcacgcat ttgaacggaa tataaatcgc accacctcat cgtttcgtgt
     4261 tgaatccttt gcgatatgcg tccatcaact acatgtcgag aagcgaggtt tgacagcaga
     4321 gtttgtggaa aaaggcgacg ggactatatc cgctcccgcg acccgggatg actggcagtg
     4381 tgatgtcgta tttagcctta ttttgaacac caactttgct caacatattg accaagatac
     4441 gttagttaca tcactaccaa agcgattggc tcggggttca gcaaaaattg cgattgatga
     4501 ctttaaacat atcaactcat tctcgacatt agaaacagcg atcgaatctc tgccaataga
     4561 agctggtagg tggttatcac tttacgcaca gtcaaacaat aatctaagtg atctattagc
     4621 agccatgaca gaggaccatc agctcatggc aagctgcgtc ggttaccact tgttagaaga
     4681 gcccaaagat aaaccaaact ccctcagagg ttacaaacac gctatcgccg agtgcatcat
     4741 tggactcatt aactcaatca cctttagctc agagactgat cccaacacaa tcttttggtc
     4801 gctaaagaac tatcaaaact acctagtggt acagccaagg agtatcaacg atgaaactac
     4861 cgacaaatct agcctatgag cgctctatcg acccatcaga tgtctgtttt tttgtcgtct
     4921 ggcccgatga tagaaaaaca cctttaacct acaattctcg tactctgctc gggcaaatgg
     4981 aagcggcatc attagcctat gatgtctcag gtcaaccaat aaaaagtgcc accgctgagg
     5041 cgttagctca agggaaccct catcaagttg atttctgcca cgttccatac ggtgcgagtc
     5101 atattgaatg cagtttctcc gtctcgtttt cttctgaact acgtcaacca tataagtgta
     5161 actcaagcaa agttaaacaa acgctagtgc aattagtcga gctctacgaa acgaaaatcg
     5221 gctggactga gctagcaacc cgatatttga tgaacatttg caacggtaaa tggctgtgga
     5281 aaaatacccg taaagcctat tgctggaaca ttgtacttac accttggcct tggaacgggg
     5341 aaaaggttgg atttgaagat attcgtacta actacacctc acggcaagac tttaaaaata
     5401 ataaaaattg gtctgctata gttgaaatga tcaaaaccgc attttctagt actgatgggc
     5461 tggcgatatt tgaagtcagg gccaccttgc acttgccaac gaatgctatg gtgcggccaa
     5521 gccaagtttt cacagaaaaa gaaagtggca gtaaaagtaa atctaaaact caaaacagtc
     5581 gagtttttca gagtacaact attgatggtg aacgatcgcc aatactaggg gcctttaaaa
     5641 cgggagcagc tattgcaacc attgacgact ggtatcctga agccactgag ccactaaggg
     5701 tcggacggtt tggggttcat cgcgaagatg tcacttgcta ccgtcatccg tctaccggaa
     5761 aagatttttt ctcgatatta caacaagcag agcactatat tgaagtgttg agcgccaaca
     5821 aaactcccgc tcaagaaact atcaacgaca tgcacttttt aatggctaac ctgattaagg
     5881 gtgggatgtt ccagcataaa ggagactgac tgtgaaatgg tattataaga caatcacctt
     5941 tctgccagag ttgtgcaaca acgagtcact ggctgcaaag tgtctccgcg ttctgcatgg
     6001 atttaactat cagtatgaga cacgaaatat cggcgtttca tttccgcttt ggtgtgatgc
     6061 aacggttgga aaaaagattt catttgtcag caagaacaag atagaactcg acttactact
     6121 taaacaacac tatttcgtcc aaatggaaca acttcaatac tttcatatat ccaacactgt
     6181 tctcgtccca gaagattgta catacgtttc ctttagacgc tgtcaatcta tagataagct
     6241 cacagcagca gggctggcaa ggaaaatcag acgcctggag aaacgtgctc tatctagagg
     6301 cgagcaattt gacccatcat cttttgctca aaaagagcat actgcaatag cgcactacca
     6361 ctcacttggg gagtccagca aacagacgaa ccgcaacttt cgactcaata tcaggatgct
     6421 ctcggagcaa ccccgtgagg ggaactcgat ttttagtagc tatggcttat caaattcaga
     6481 aaactcgttt cagcctgtac ccttaatctg acctaggctg ctgccaccgc tgagcaataa
     6541 ctagcataac cccttggggc ctctaaacgg gtcttgaggg gttttttgct gaaacctcag
     6601 gcatttgaga agcacacggt cacactgctt ccggtagtca ataaaccggt aaaccagcaa
     6661 tagacataag cggctattta acgaccctgc cctgaaccga cgaccgggtc atcgtggccg
     6721 gatcttgcgg cccctcggct tgaacgaatt gttagacatt atttgccgac taccttggtg
     6781 atctcgcctt tcacgtagtg gacaaattct tccaactgat ctgcgcgcga ggccaagcga
     6841 tcttcttctt gtccaagata agcctgtcta gcttcaagta tgacgggctg atactgggcc
     6901 ggcaggcgct ccattgccca gtcggcagcg acatccttcg gcgcgatttt gccggttact
     6961 gcgctgtacc aaatgcggga caacgtaagc actacatttc gctcatcgcc agcccagtcg
     7021 ggcggcgagt tccatagcgt taaggtttca tttagcgcct caaatagatc ctgttcagga
     7081 accggatcaa agagttcctc cgccgctgga cctaccaagg caacgctatg ttctcttgct
     7141 tttgtcagca agatagccag atcaatgtcg atcgtggctg gctcgaagat acctgcaaga
     7201 atgtcattgc gctgccattc tccaaattgc agttcgcgct tagctggata acgccacgga
     7261 atgatgtcgt cgtgcacaac aatggtgact tctacagcgc ggagaatctc gctctctcca
     7321 ggggaagccg aagtttccaa aaggtcgttg atcaaagctc gccgcgttgt ttcatcaagc
     7381 cttacggtca ccgtaaccag caaatcaata tcactgtgtg gcttcaggcc gccatccact
     7441 gcggagccgt acaaatgtac ggccagcaac gtcggttcga gatggcgctc gatgacgcca
     7501 actacctctg atagttgagt cgatacttcg gcgatcaccg cttccctcat actcttcctt
     7561 tttcaatatt attgaagcat ttatcagggt tattgtctca tgagcggata catatttgaa
     7621 tgtatttaga aaaataaaca aatagctagc tcactcggtc gctacgctcc gggcgtgaga
     7681 ctgcggcggg cgctgcggac acatacaaag ttacccacag attccgtgga taagcagggg
     7741 actaacatgt gaggcaaaac agcagggccg cgccggtggc gtttttccat aggctccgcc
     7801 ctcctgccag agttcacata aacagacgct tttccggtgc atctgtggga gccgtgaggc
     7861 tcaaccatga atctgacagt acgggcgaaa cccgacagga cttaaagatc cccaccgttt
     7921 ccggcgggtc gctccctctt gcgctctcct gttccgaccc tgccgtttac cggatacctg
     7981 ttccgccttt ctcccttacg ggaagtgtgg cgctttctca tagctcacac actggtatct
     8041 cggctcggtg taggtcgttc gctccaagct gggctgtaag caagaactcc ccgttcagcc
     8101 cgactgctgc gccttatccg gtaactgttc acttgagtcc aacccggaaa agcacggtaa
     8161 aacgccactg gcagcagcca ttggtaactg ggagttcgca gaggatttgt ttagctaaac
     8221 acgcggttgc tcttgaagtg tgcgccaaag tccggctaca ctggaaggac agatttggtt
     8281 gctgtgctct gcgaaagcca gttaccacgg ttaagcagtt ccccaactga cttaaccttc
     8341 gatcaaacca cctccccagg tggttttttc gtttacaggg caaaagatta cgcgcagaaa
     8401 aaaaggatct caagaagatc ctttgatc
//
