[The description below was written by a language model from this plasmid's Addgene catalogue record and the feature table of its GenBank file.]
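Description:
pSL0284 (pQCascade_entry) is an 8,428 bp bacterial expression plasmid built on the pCDFDuet-1 backbone. It supplies the RNA-guided targeting module of the Vibrio cholerae CRISPR-associated transposon (CAST) system, previously referred to as INTEGRATE. It replicates in E. coli from the CloDF13 (CDF) origin, which is compatible with other common origins, so it can be co-maintained with additional plasmids. Selection relies on the aadA gene (SmR), driven here by the AmpR promoter, which confers resistance to spectinomycin and streptomycin. A lacI gene with its own promoter provides lac repressor.

The payload uses the two Duet-style T7 promoter/lac operator units, making transcription dependent on T7 RNA polymerase and inducible with IPTG. According to the catalogue record, one T7 promoter drives TniQ, Cas8, Cas7 and Cas6 from V. cholerae, and the other drives a CRISPR RNA. A T7 terminator lies downstream. The feature table does not annotate the four coding sequences or the CRISPR array. Their presumed positions are the short interval between the two promoters and the long unannotated stretch between the second lac operator and the terminator, but the exact assignment is not stated. As an "entry" version, the CRISPR array contains two BsaI sites in place of a functional spacer, so a user-chosen spacer can be cloned in to program the target. The Cas proteins and crRNA are the components of a Cascade-type complex, expressed here together with TniQ, as the name pQCascade suggests. The plasmid is used in studies of RNA-guided DNA integration. The transposase genes and donor element are not present on this construct.
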