Addgene plasmid #130635: pSL0284 (pQCascade_entry)
Purpose: Expresses V. cholerae CAST TniQ, Cas8, Cas7, and Cas6 from one T7 promoter, and a CRISPR RNA from a second T7 promoter. The CRISPR array contains two BsaI sites for spacer cloning.
Depositing lab: Samuel H. Sternberg. Depositing organization: Columbia University. Publication: Transposon-encoded CRISPR-Cas systems direct RNA-guided DNA integration. Klompe SE, Vo PLH, Halpin-Healy TS, Sternberg SH. Nature. 2019 Jul;571(7764):219-225. doi: 10.1038/s41586-019-1323-z. Epub 2019 Jun 12. PubMed 31189177.
Backbone
  Vector backbone: pCDFDuet-1
  Vector type: Bacterial Expression, CRISPR ; Transposon
Growth in bacteria
  Bacterial resistance: Spectinomycin, 50 μg/mL
  Growth temperature: 37°C
  Growth strain: DH5alpha
  Copy number: High Copy
Gene/Insert
  Gene/Insert name: VchTniQ, VchCas8, VchCas7, VchCas6, CRISPR(entry)
  Species: Vibrio cholerae
  GenBank ID: WP_000479715.1, WP_001194012.1, WP_000775488.1, WP_000872476.1
  Promoter: T7
  Cloning method: Restriction Enzyme; 5′ cloning site Unknown (unknown if destroyed)
Terms and licenses: Academic/Nonprofit Terms; Industry Terms: Not Available to Industry
Depositor comments: Previously referred to as INTEGRATE.
How to cite: pSL0284 (pQCascade_entry) was a gift from Samuel H. Sternberg (Addgene plasmid # 130635 ; http://n2t.net/addgene:130635 ; RRID:Addgene_130635)
